Addgene plasmid #136940: px330-GAPDH
Purpose: NHEJ assay. sgRNA/Cas9 plasmid. Target DSB at human GAPDH; induce CD4+ deletion rearrangement by pairing w/ px330-CD4
Depositing lab: Jeremy Stark. Depositing organization: Beckman Research Institute of the City of Hope. Publication: The canonical non-homologous end joining factor XLF promotes chromosomal deletion rearrangements in human cells. Bhargava R, Lopezcolorado FW, Tsai LJ, Stark JM. J Biol Chem. 2019 Nov 21. pii: RA119.010421. doi: 10.1074/jbc.RA119.010421. PubMed 31753920.
Backbone
  Vector backbone: px330
  Vector type: Mammalian Expression, CRISPR
Growth in bacteria
  Bacterial resistance: Ampicillin, 100 μg/mL
  Growth temperature: 37°C
  Growth strain: DH5alpha
  Copy number: Unknown
Gene/Insert
  Gene/Insert name: sgRNA targeting GAPDH
  gRNA/shRNA sequence: GTATAGAAACCGGGGGCGCGG
  Species: H. sapiens (human)
  Entrez Gene: GAPDH (a.k.a. G3PD, GAPD, HEL-S-162eP)
  Cloning method: Restriction Enzyme; 5′ cloning site Bbs1 (destroyed during cloning); 3′ cloning site Bbs1 (destroyed during cloning)
  Sequencing primers: 5′ GACTATCATATGCTTACCGT
Terms and licenses: Academic/Nonprofit Terms; Industry Terms: Not Available to Industry
Depositor comments: First G base in the sgRNA is not in the target locus, but is needed for transcription.
How to cite: px330-GAPDH was a gift from Jeremy Stark (Addgene plasmid # 136940 ; http://n2t.net/addgene:136940 ; RRID:Addgene_136940)
