[The description below was written by a language model from this plasmid's Addgene catalogue record and pLannotate feature annotations shown in this document.]
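Description:
px330-GAPDH is a mammalian CRISPR expression plasmid built on the px330 backbone, which delivers both a single guide RNA and Streptococcus pyogenes Cas9 from one vector. It is propagated in E. coli through a high-copy ColE1/pUC-type origin and selected with ampicillin via the β-lactamase (AmpR) gene. An f1 phage origin is also present, along with short fragments annotated as bom and rop that are backbone remnants. A single AAV2 inverted terminal repeat is annotated downstream of the Cas9 cassette. With only one ITR listed, the record gives no indication that the plasmid is meant for AAV packaging. The feature table comes from a sequence record labelled as a partial NGS result, so the annotation may not be complete.

The guide targets human GAPDH and was cloned between BbsI sites that were destroyed in the process. This places it between the human U6 RNA polymerase III promoter and the S. pyogenes gRNA scaffold. The depositor notes that the first G of the guide does not match the target locus and was added to support U6 transcription. Cas9 is annotated as contiguous N- and C-terminal portions forming one continuous coding region. It is driven by a hybrid promoter made up of the CMV enhancer, the chicken β-actin promoter and a hybrid intron, carries a C-terminal nucleoplasmin nuclear localization signal, and ends with the bovine growth hormone polyadenylation signal.

The plasmid is used in non-homologous end joining assays in human cells, where it introduces a double-strand break at GAPDH. When paired with the companion plasmid px330-CD4, the two breaks induce a chromosomal deletion rearrangement that yields CD4-positive cells, giving a readout of end-joining-mediated deletion.
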