Features (pLannotate 1.2.2; 19 found; start..end, strand, type, name):
      1..241     +  promoter       U6 promoter: RNA polymerase III promoter for human U6 snRNA
    271..346     +  misc_RNA       gRNA scaffold: guide RNA scaffold for the Streptococcus pyogenes CRISPR/Cas9 system
    353..396     +  misc_RNA       gRNA scaffold (fragment): guide RNA scaffold for the Streptococcus pyogenes CRISPR/Cas9 system
    443..728     +  enhancer       CMV enhancer: human cytomegalovirus immediate early enhancer; contains an 18-bp deletion relative to the standard CMV enhancer
    730..842     +  promoter       chicken β-actin promoter (fragment): contains a 21-bp deletion relative to the standard chicken β-actin promoter
    841..942     +  promoter       chicken β-actin promoter (fragment): contains a 21-bp deletion relative to the standard chicken β-actin promoter
    943..1170    +  intron         hybrid intron: hybrid between chicken β-actin (CBA) and minute virus of mice (MMV) introns (Gray et al., 2011)
   1308..2909    +  CDS            Cas9(N): N-terminal portion of Streptococcus pyogenes Cas9 (Zetsche et al., 2015)
   2910..5408    +  CDS            Cas9(C): C-terminal portion of Streptococcus pyogenes Cas9 (Zetsche et al., 2015)
   5409..5456    +  CDS            nucleoplasmin NLS: bipartite nuclear localization signal from nucleoplasmin
   5490..5601    +  polyA_signal   bGH poly(A) signal: bovine growth hormone polyadenylation signal
   5706..5846    +  repeat_region  AAV2 ITR: inverted terminal repeat of adeno-associated virus serotype 2 inverted
   5851..5902    -  misc_feature   bom (fragment): basis of mobility region from pBR322
   5921..6376    +  rep_origin     f1 ori (sequence partly withheld): f1 bacteriophage origin of replication; arrow indicates direction of (+) strand synthesis
   6377..6426    -  misc_feature   bom (fragment): basis of mobility region from pBR322
   6528..6563    -  CDS            rop (fragment): Rop protein, which maintains plasmids at low copy number; rop
   6658..6762    +  promoter       AmpR promoter: bla
   6763..7623    +  CDS            AmpR: β-lactamase; bla; confers resistance to ampicillin, carbenicillin, and related antibiotics
   7794..8382    +  rep_origin     ori: high-copy-number ColE1/pMB1/pBR322/pUC origin of replication
>Addgene plasmid #136940 | px330-GAPDH | addgene full sequence | sequence record 272092 | Addgene Partial NGS Result
GAGGGCCTATTTCCCATGATTCCTTCATATTTGCATATACGATACAAGGCTGTTAGAGAGATAATTGGAA
TTAATTTGACTGTAAACACAAAGATATTAGTACAAAATACGTGACGTAGAAAGTAATAATTTCTTGGGTA
GTTTGCAGTTTTAAAATTATGTTTTAAAATGGACTATCATATGCTTACCGTAACTTGAAAGTATTTCGAT
TTCTTGGCTTTATATATCTTGTGGAAAGGACGAAACACCGTATAGAAACCGGGGGCGCGGGTTTTAGAGC
TAGAAATAGCAAGTTAAAATAAGGCTAGTCCGTTATCAACTTGAAAAAGTGGCACCGAGTCGGTGCTTTT
TTGTTTTAGAGCTAGAAATAGCAAGTTAAAATAAGGCTAGTCCGTTTTTAGCGCGTGCGCCAATTCTGCA
GACAAATGGCTCTAGAGGTACCCGTTACATAACTTACGGTAAATGGCCCGCCTGGCTGACCGCCCAACGA
CCCCCGCCCATTGACGTCAATAGTAACGCCAATAGGGACTTTCCATTGACGTCAATGGGTGGAGTATTTA
CGGTAAACTGCCCACTTGGCAGTACATCAAGTGTATCATATGCCAAGTACGCCCCCTATTGACGTCAATG
ACGGTAAATGGCCCGCCTGGCATTGTGCCCAGTACATGACCTTATGGGACTTTCCTACTTGGCAGTACAT
CTACGTATTAGTCATCGCTATTACCATGGTCGAGGTGAGCCCCACGTTCTGCTTCACTCTCCCCATCTCC
CCCCCCTCCCCACCCCCAATTTTGTATTTATTTATTTTTTAATTATTTTGTGCAGCGATGGGGGCGGGGG
GGTGCGGCGGCAGCCAATCAGAGCGGCGCGCTCCGAAAGTTTCCTTTTATGGCGAGGCGGCGGCGGCGGC
GGCCCTATAAAAAGCGAAGCGCGCGGCGGGCGGGAGTCGCTGCGCGCTGCCTTCGCCCCGTGCCCCGCTC
CGCCGCCGCCTCGCGCCGCCCGCCCCGGCTCTGACTGACCGCGTTACTCCCACAGGTGAGCGGGCGGGAC
GGCCCTTCTCCTCCGGGCTGTAATTAGCTGAGCAAGAGGTAAGGGTTTAAGGGATGGTTGGTTGGTGGGG
TATTAATGTTTAATTACCTGGAGCACCTGCCTGAAATCACTTTTTTTCAGGTTGGACCGGTGCCACCATG
GACTATAAGGACCACGACGGAGACTACAAGGATCATGATATTGATTACAAAGACGATGACGATAAGATGG
CCCCAAAGAAGAAGCGGAAGGTCGGTATCCACGGAGTCCCAGCAGCCGACAAGAAGTACAGCATCGGCCT
GGACATCGGCACCAACTCTGTGGGCTGGGCCGTGATCACCGACGAGTACAAGGTGCCCAGCAAGAAATTC
AAGGTGCTGGGCAACACCGACCGGCACAGCATCAAGAAGAACCTGATCGGAGCCCTGCTGTTCGACAGCG
GCGAAACAGCCGAGGCCACCCGGCTGAAGAGAACCGCCAGAAGAAGATACACCAGACGGAAGAACCGGAT
CTGCTATCTGCAAGAGATCTTCAGCAACGAGATGGCCAAGGTGGACGACAGCTTCTTCCACAGACTGGAA
GAGTCCTTCCTGGTGGAAGAGGATAAGAAGCACGAGCGGCACCCCATCTTCGGCAACATCGTGGACGAGG
TGGCCTACCACGAGAAGTACCCCACCATCTACCACCTGAGAAAGAAACTGGTGGACAGCACCGACAAGGC
CGACCTGCGGCTGATCTATCTGGCCCTGGCCCACATGATCAAGTTCCGGGGCCACTTCCTGATCGAGGGC
GACCTGAACCCCGACAACAGCGACGTGGACAAGCTGTTCATCCAGCTGGTGCAGACCTACAACCAGCTGT
TCGAGGAAAACCCCATCAACGCCAGCGGCGTGGACGCCAAGGCCATCCTGTCTGCCAGACTGAGCAAGAG
CAGACGGCTGGAAAATCTGATCGCCCAGCTGCCCGGCGAGAAGAAGAATGGCCTGTTCGGAAACCTGATT
GCCCTGAGCCTGGGCCTGACCCCCAACTTCAAGAGCAACTTCGACCTGGCCGAGGATGCCAAACTGCAGC
TGAGCAAGGACACCTACGACGACGACCTGGACAACCTGCTGGCCCAGATCGGCGACCAGTACGCCGACCT
GTTTCTGGCCGCCAAGAACCTGTCCGACGCCATCCTGCTGAGCGACATCCTGAGAGTGAACACCGAGATC
ACCAAGGCCCCCCTGAGCGCCTCTATGATCAAGAGATACGACGAGCACCACCAGGACCTGACCCTGCTGA
AAGCTCTCGTGCGGCAGCAGCTGCCTGAGAAGTACAAAGAGATTTTCTTCGACCAGAGCAAGAACGGCTA
CGCCGGCTACATTGACGGCGGAGCCAGCCAGGAAGAGTTCTACAAGTTCATCAAGCCCATCCTGGAAAAG
ATGGACGGCACCGAGGAACTGCTCGTGAAGCTGAACAGAGAGGACCTGCTGCGGAAGCAGCGGACCTTCG
ACAACGGCAGCATCCCCCACCAGATCCACCTGGGAGAGCTGCACGCCATTCTGCGGCGGCAGGAAGATTT
TTACCCATTCCTGAAGGACAACCGGGAAAAGATCGAGAAGATCCTGACCTTCCGCATCCCCTACTACGTG
GGCCCTCTGGCCAGGGGAAACAGCAGATTCGCCTGGATGACCAGAAAGAGCGAGGAAACCATCACCCCCT
GGAACTTCGAGGAAGTGGTGGACAAGGGCGCTTCCGCCCAGAGCTTCATCGAGCGGATGACCAACTTCGA
TAAGAACCTGCCCAACGAGAAGGTGCTGCCCAAGCACAGCCTGCTGTACGAGTACTTCACCGTGTATAAC
GAGCTGACCAAAGTGAAATACGTGACCGAGGGAATGAGAAAGCCCGCCTTCCTGAGCGGCGAGCAGAAAA
AGGCCATCGTGGACCTGCTGTTCAAGACCAACCGGAAAGTGACCGTGAAGCAGCTGAAAGAGGACTACTT
CAAGAAAATCGAGTGCTTCGACTCCGTGGAAATCTCCGGCGTGGAAGATCGGTTCAACGCCTCCCTGGGC
ACATACCACGATCTGCTGAAAATTATCAAGGACAAGGACTTCCTGGACAATGAGGAAAACGAGGACATTC
TGGAAGATATCGTGCTGACCCTGACACTGTTTGAGGACAGAGAGATGATCGAGGAACGGCTGAAAACCTA
TGCCCACCTGTTCGACGACAAAGTGATGAAGCAGCTGAAGCGGCGGAGATACACCGGCTGGGGCAGGCTG
AGCCGGAAGCTGATCAACGGCATCCGGGACAAGCAGTCCGGCAAGACAATCCTGGATTTCCTGAAGTCCG
ACGGCTTCGCCAACAGAAACTTCATGCAGCTGATCCACGACGACAGCCTGACCTTTAAAGAGGACATCCA
GAAAGCCCAGGTGTCCGGCCAGGGCGATAGCCTGCACGAGCACATTGCCAATCTGGCCGGCAGCCCCGCC
ATTAAGAAGGGCATCCTGCAGACAGTGAAGGTGGTGGACGAGCTCGTGAAAGTGATGGGCCGGCACAAGC
CCGAGAACATCGTGATCGAAATGGCCAGAGAGAACCAGACCACCCAGAAGGGACAGAAGAACAGCCGCGA
GAGAATGAAGCGGATCGAAGAGGGCATCAAAGAGCTGGGCAGCCAGATCCTGAAAGAACACCCCGTGGAA
AACACCCAGCTGCAGAACGAGAAGCTGTACCTGTACTACCTGCAGAATGGGCGGGATATGTACGTGGACC
AGGAACTGGACATCAACCGGCTGTCCGACTACGATGTGGACCATATCGTGCCTCAGAGCTTTCTGAAGGA
CGACTCCATCGACAACAAGGTGCTGACCAGAAGCGACAAGAACCGGGGCAAGAGCGACAACGTGCCCTCC
GAAGAGGTCGTGAAGAAGATGAAGAACTACTGGCGGCAGCTGCTGAACGCCAAGCTGATTACCCAGAGAA
AGTTCGACAATCTGACCAAGGCCGAGAGAGGCGGCCTGAGCGAACTGGATAAGGCCGGCTTCATCAAGAG
ACAGCTGGTGGAAACCCGGCAGATCACAAAGCACGTGGCACAGATCCTGGACTCCCGGATGAACACTAAG
TACGACGAGAATGACAAGCTGATCCGGGAAGTGAAAGTGATCACCCTGAAGTCCAAGCTGGTGTCCGATT
TCCGGAAGGATTTCCAGTTTTACAAAGTGCGCGAGATCAACAACTACCACCACGCCCACGACGCCTACCT
GAACGCCGTCGTGGGAACCGCCCTGATCAAAAAGTACCCTAAGCTGGAAAGCGAGTTCGTGTACGGCGAC
TACAAGGTGTACGACGTGCGGAAGATGATCGCCAAGAGCGAGCAGGAAATCGGCAAGGCTACCGCCAAGT
ACTTCTTCTACAGCAACATCATGAACTTTTTCAAGACCGAGATTACCCTGGCCAACGGCGAGATCCGGAA
GCGGCCTCTGATCGAGACAAACGGCGAAACCGGGGAGATCGTGTGGGATAAGGGCCGGGATTTTGCCACC
GTGCGGAAAGTGCTGAGCATGCCCCAAGTGAATATCGTGAAAAAGACCGAGGTGCAGACAGGCGGCTTCA
GCAAAGAGTCTATCCTGCCCAAGAGGAACAGCGATAAGCTGATCGCCAGAAAGAAGGACTGGGACCCTAA
GAAGTACGGCGGCTTCGACAGCCCCACCGTGGCCTATTCTGTGCTGGTGGTGGCCAAAGTGGAAAAGGGC
AAGTCCAAGAAACTGAAGAGTGTGAAAGAGCTGCTGGGGATCACCATCATGGAAAGAAGCAGCTTCGAGA
AGAATCCCATCGACTTTCTGGAAGCCAAGGGCTACAAAGAAGTGAAAAAGGACCTGATCATCAAGCTGCC
TAAGTACTCCCTGTTCGAGCTGGAAAACGGCCGGAAGAGAATGCTGGCCTCTGCCGGCGAACTGCAGAAG
GGAAACGAACTGGCCCTGCCCTCCAAATATGTGAACTTCCTGTACCTGGCCAGCCACTATGAGAAGCTGA
AGGGCTCCCCCGAGGATAATGAGCAGAAACAGCTGTTTGTGGAACAGCACAAGCACTACCTGGACGAGAT
CATCGAGCAGATCAGCGAGTTCTCCAAGAGAGTGATCCTGGCCGACGCTAATCTGGACAAAGTGCTGTCC
GCCTACAACAAGCACCGGGATAAGCCCATCAGAGAGCAGGCCGAGAATATCATCCACCTGTTTACCCTGA
CCAATCTGGGAGCCCCTGCCGCCTTCAAGTACTTTGACACCACCATCGACCGGAAGAGGTACACCAGCAC
CAAAGAGGTGCTGGACGCCACCCTGATCCACCAGAGCATCACCGGCCTGTACGAGACACGGATCGACCTG
TCTCAGCTGGGAGGCGACAAAAGGCCGGCGGCCACGAAAAAGGCCGGCCAGGCAAAAAAGAAAAAGTAAG
AATTCCTAGAGCTCGCTGATCAGCCTCGACTGTGCCTTCTAGTTGCCAGCCATCTGTTGTTTGCCCCTCC
CCCGTGCCTTCCTTGACCCTGGAAGGTGCCACTCCCACTGTCCTTTCCTAATAAAATGAGGAAATTGCAT
CGCATTGTCTGAGTAGGTGTCATTCTATTCTGGGGGGTGGGGTGGGGCAGGACAGCAAGGGGGAGGATTG
GGAAGAGAATAGCAGGCATGCTGGGGAGCGGCCGCAGGAACCCCTAGTGATGGAGTTGGCCACTCCCTCT
CTGCGCGCTCGCTCGCTCACTGAGGCCGGGCGACCAAAGGTCGCCCGACGCCCGGGCTTTGCCCGGGCGG
CCTCAGTGAGCGAGCGAGCGCGCAGCTGCCTGCAGGGGCGCCTGATGCGGTATTTTCTCCTTACGCATCT
GTGCGGTATTTCACACCGCATA
[95 nt withheld, positions 5903-5997]
T
[46 nt withheld, positions 5999-6044]
C
[141 nt withheld, positions 6046-6186]
CCTTTGACGTTGGAGTCCACGTTCTTT
[37 nt withheld, positions 6214-6250]
ACTCTATCTCGGGCTATTCTTTTGATTTATAAGGGATTTTGCCGATTTCGGTCTATTGGTTAAAAAATGA
GCTGATTTAACAAAAATTTAACGCGAATTTTAACAAAATATTAACGTTTACAATTTTATGGTGCACTCTC
AGTACAATCTGCTCTGATGCCGCATAGTTAAGCCAGCCCCGACACCCGCCAACACCCGCTGACGCGCCCT
GACGGGCTTGTCTGCTCCCGGCATCCGCTTACAGACAAGCTGTGACCGTCTCCGGGAGCTGCATGTGTCA
GAGGTTTTCACCGTCATCACCGAAACGCGCGAGACGAAAGGGCCTCGTGATACGCCTATTTTTATAGGTT
AATGTCATGATAATAATGGTTTCTTAGACGTCAGGTGGCACTTTTCGGGGAAATGTGCGCGGAACCCCTA
TTTGTTTATTTTTCTAAATACATTCAAATATGTATCCGCTCATGAGACAATAACCCTGATAAATGCTTCA
ATAATATTGAAAAAGGAAGAGTATGAGTATTCAACATTTCCGTGTCGCCCTTATTCCCTTTTTTGCGGCA
TTTTGCCTTCCTGTTTTTGCTCACCCAGAAACGCTGGTGAAAGTAAAAGATGCTGAAGATCAGTTGGGTG
CACGAGTGGGTTACATCGAACTGGATCTCAACAGCGGTAAGATCCTTGAGAGTTTTCGCCCCGAAGAACG
TTTTCCAATGATGAGCACTTTTAAAGTTCTGCTATGTGGCGCGGTATTATCCCGTATTGACGCCGGGCAA
GAGCAACTCGGTCGCCGCATACACTATTCTCAGAATGACTTGGTTGAGTACTCACCAGTCACAGAAAAGC
ATCTTACGGATGGCATGACAGTAAGAGAATTATGCAGTGCTGCCATAACCATGAGTGATAACACTGCGGC
CAACTTACTTCTGACAACGATCGGAGGACCGAAGGAGCTAACCGCTTTTTTGCACAACATGGGGGATCAT
GTAACTCGCCTTGATCGTTGGGAACCGGAGCTGAATGAAGCCATACCAAACGACGAGCGTGACACCACGA
TGCCTGTAGCAATGGCAACAACGTTGCGCAAACTATTAACTGGCGAACTACTTACTCTAGCTTCCCGGCA
ACAATTAATAGACTGGATGGAGGCGGATAAAGTTGCAGGACCACTTCTGCGCTCGGCCCTTCCGGCTGGC
TGGTTTATTGCTGATAAATCTGGAGCCGGTGAGCGTGGAAGCCGCGGTATCATTGCAGCACTGGGGCCAG
ATGGTAAGCCCTCCCGTATCGTAGTTATCTACACGACGGGGAGTCAGGCAACTATGGATGAACGAAATAG
ACAGATCGCTGAGATAGGTGCCTCACTGATTAAGCATTGGTAACTGTCAGACCAAGTTTACTCATATATA
CTTTAGATTGATTTAAAACTTCATTTTTAATTTAAAAGGATCTAGGTGAAGATCCTTTTTGATAATCTCA
TGACCAAAATCCCTTAACGTGAGTTTTCGTTCCACTGAGCGTCAGACCCCGTAGAAAAGATCAAAGGATC
TTCTTGAGATCCTTTTTTTCTGCGCGTAATCTGCTGCTTGCAAACAAAAAAACCACCGCTACCAGCGGTG
GTTTGTTTGCCGGATCAAGAGCTACCAACTCTTTTTCCGAAGGTAACTGGCTTCAGCAGAGCGCAGATAC
CAAATACTGTTCTTCTAGTGTAGCCGTAGTTAGGCCACCACTTCAAGAACTCTGTAGCACCGCCTACATA
CCTCGCTCTGCTAATCCTGTTACCAGTGGCTGCTGCCAGTGGCGATAAGTCGTGTCTTACCGGGTTGGAC
TCAAGACGATAGTTACCGGATAAGGCGCAGCGGTCGGGCTGAACGGGGGGTTCGTGCACACAGCCCAGCT
TGGAGCGAACGACCTACACCGAACTGAGATACCTACAGCGTGAGCTATGAGAAAGCGCCACGCTTCCCGA
AGGGAGAAAGGCGGACAGGTATCCGGTAAGCGGCAGGGTCGGAACAGGAGAGCGCACGAGGGAGCTTCCA
GGGGGAAACGCCTGGTATCTTTATAGTCCTGTCGGGTTTCGCCACCTCTGACTTGAGCGTCGATTTTTGT
GATGCTCGTCAGGGGGGCGGAGCCTATGGAAAAACGCCAGCAACGCGGCCTTTTTACGGTTCCTGGCCTT
TTGCTGGCCTTTTGCTCACATGT
